Addgene plasmid #11108: GAL4-mNFAT1(2-144)
Purpose: Expresses mouse NFAT1 (amino acids 2-144) fused to GAL4 DNA binding domain in mammalian cells
Depositing lab: Anjana Rao. Depositing organization: Boston Children's Hospital. Publication: Requirement for integration of phorbol 12-myristate 13-acetate and calcium pathways is preserved in the transactivation domain of NFAT1. Garcia-Rodriguez C, Rao A. Eur J Immunol. 2000 Aug . 30(8):2432-6. 10.1002/1521-4141(2000)30:8<2432::AID-IMMU2432>3.0.CO;2-F PubMed 10940935.
Backbone
  Vector backbone: pM
  Backbone manufacturer: Clontech
  Backbone size w/o insert (bp): 3500
  Vector type: Mammalian Expression
Growth in bacteria
  Bacterial resistance: Ampicillin, 100 μg/mL
  Growth temperature: 37°C
  Growth strain: DH5alpha
  Copy number: High Copy
Gene/Insert
  Gene/Insert name: NFAT1
  Species: M. musculus (mouse)
  Insert size (bp): 430
  Mutation: Contains NFAT1 amino acids 2-144; L78P and P140Q compared to GenBank reference sequence NP_035029.2
  Entrez Gene: Nfatc2 (a.k.a. AI607462, NF-ATc2, NF-ATp, NFAT1, NFAT1-D, Nfatp)
  Tag / fusion protein: GAL4-DBD (N terminal on backbone)
  Cloning method: Restriction Enzyme; 5′ cloning site EcoRI (not destroyed); 3′ cloning site XbaI (not destroyed)
  Sequencing primers: 5′ na; 3′ T7
Terms and licenses: Academic/Nonprofit Terms; Industry Terms: Not Available to Industry
How to cite: GAL4-mNFAT1(2-144) was a gift from Anjana Rao (Addgene plasmid # 11108 ; http://n2t.net/addgene:11108 ; RRID:Addgene_11108)
