[The description below was written by a language model from this plasmid's Addgene catalogue record and pLannotate feature annotations shown in this document.]
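Description:
GAL4-mNFAT1(2-144) is a mammalian expression plasmid built on the Clontech pM backbone, a vector designed for producing fusions to the DNA-binding domain of the yeast transcription factor GAL4. It is maintained in E. coli through a high-copy ColE1/pUC-type origin and selected with ampicillin via the β-lactamase gene and its native promoter. Short annotated fragments of lacI, rop and the pBR322 bom region appear to be backbone remnants rather than functional elements. The assembled sequence is about 3.85 kb, consistent with a roughly 3.5 kb backbone carrying an insert of about 430 bp.

The expression cassette is driven by the SV40 enhancer/early promoter, which transcribes an open reading frame beginning with the truncated GAL4 DNA-binding domain, followed by a fragment of mouse NFAT1 (Nfatc2) covering amino acids 2-144, cloned between EcoRI and XbaI sites that are both retained. The record notes two differences from the reference protein, L78P and P140Q. Downstream lie a short SV40 large T antigen fragment and the SV40 polyadenylation signal. SP6 and T7 phage promoters flank the cassette, and the T7 site is recorded as the 3′ sequencing primer site.

Tethering the N-terminal region of NFAT1 to GAL4 binding sites allows its intrinsic transcriptional activation capacity to be measured independently of NFAT's own DNA binding, typically by co-transfection with a GAL4-responsive reporter supplied separately. The associated publication concerns how phorbol ester and calcium signals are integrated at the NFAT1 transactivation domain, which fits this use.
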