Features (pLannotate 1.2.2; 13 found; start..end, strand, type, name):
     20..38      +  promoter       SP6 promoter: promoter for bacteriophage SP6 RNA polymerase
     53..358     +  promoter       SV40 promoter: SV40 enhancer and early promoter
    382..822     +  CDS            GAL4 DNA binding domain: DNA binding domain of the GAL4 transcriptional activator; Saccharomyces cerevisiae GAL4 (truncated)
    832..1263    +  CDS            Nfatc2 (fragment): NFAC2_MOUSE - Also known as Nfat1, Nfatp. Experimental evidence at protein level: Swiss-Prot protein existence level 1. Plays a role in the inducible expression of cytokine genes in T-cells, especially in the induction of the IL-2, IL-3, IL-4, TNF-alpha or GM-CSF. Promotes invasive migration through the activation of GPC6 expression and WNT5A signaling pathway. From Mus musculus (Mouse).
   1273..1358    +  CDS            large T antigen (fragment): large T antigen from SV40 (simian virus 40)
   1381..1515    +  polyA_signal   SV40 poly(A) signal: SV40 polyadenylation signal
   1526..1544    -  promoter       T7 promoter: promoter for bacteriophage T7 RNA polymerase
   1566..1619    -  CDS            lacI (fragment): lac repressor; lacI; The lac repressor binds to the lac operator to inhibit transcription in E. coli. This inhibition can be relieved by adding lactose or isopropyl-β-D-thiogalactopyranoside (IPTG).
   1802..2390    -  rep_origin     ori: high-copy-number ColE1/pMB1/pBR322/pUC origin of replication
   2561..3421    -  CDS            AmpR: β-lactamase; bla; confers resistance to ampicillin, carbenicillin, and related antibiotics
   3422..3526    -  promoter       AmpR promoter: bla
   3621..3656    +  CDS            rop (fragment): Rop protein, which maintains plasmids at low copy number; rop
   3758..3809    +  misc_feature   bom (fragment): basis of mobility region from pBR322
>Addgene plasmid #11108 | GAL4-mNFAT1(2-144) | addgene full sequence | sequence record 135367 | Addgene assembled sequence
TATGTATCATACACATACGATTTAGGTGACACTATAGAACTCGATGTGGAATGTGTGTCAGTTAGGGTGT
GGAAAGTCCCCAGGCTCCCCAGCAGGCAGAAGTATGCAAAGCATGCATCTCAATTAGTCAGCAAGGAAAG
TCCCCAGGCTCCCCAGCAGGCAGAAGTATGCAAAGCATGCATCTCAATTAGTCAGCAACCATAGTCCCGC
CCCTAACTCCGCCCATCCCGCCCCTAACTCCGCCCAGTTCCGCCCATTCTCCGCCCCATGGCTGACTAAT
TTTTTTTATTTATGCAGAGGCCGAGGCCGCCTCGGCCTCTGAGCTATTCCAGAAGTAGTGAAGAGGCTTT
TTTGGAGGAGATCTAAGCTGCCTCCTGAAAGATGAAGCTACTGTCTTCTATCGAACAAGCATGCGATATT
TGCCGACTTAAAAAGCTCAAGTGCTCCAAAGAAAAACCGAAGTGCGCCAAGTGTCTGAAGAACAACTGGG
AGTGTCGCTACTCTCCCAAAACCAAAAGGTCTCCGCTGACTAGGGCACATCTGACAGAAGTGGAATCAAG
GCTAGAAAGACTGGAACAGCTATTTCTACTGATTTTTCCTCGAGAAGACCTTGACATGATTTTGAAAATG
GATTCTTTACAGGATATAAAAGCATTGTTAACAGGATTATTTGTACAAGATAATGTGAATAAAGATGCCG
TCACAGATAGATTGGCTTCAGTGGAGACTGATATGCCTCTAACATTGAGACAGCATAGAATAAGTGCGAC
ATCATCATCGGAAGAGAGTAGTAACAAAGGTCAAAGACAGTTGACTGTATCGCCGGAATTCGACGTCCCG
GAGCCGCAGCCCGACCCCGATGGCGGGGACGGCCCCGGCCACGAGCCCGGGGGCAGTCCCCAAGACGAGC
TGGACTTTTCCATCCTCTTCGATTATGACTATCTGAACCCTATCGAAGAAGAACCGATCGCACATAAGGC
CATCAGCTCACCCTCCGGACTCGCATACCCGGATGATGTCCTGGACTATGGCCTCAAGCCATGCAACCCC
CTTGCCAGTCCCTCTGGCGAGCCCCCTGGCCGGTTCGGAGAGCCGGATAGTATAGGGTTCCAGAACTTTC
TGAGCCCGGTCAAGCCAGCAGGGGCTTCGGGCCCGAGCCCTCGGATCGAGATCACTCCATCCCACGAACT
GATGCAGGCAGGGGGGGCCCTCCGTGGGAGAGACGCCGGCCTGTCCCCCGAGCAGCAGGCCCTGGCCCTG
TCTAGATAAGTAATGATCATAATCAGCCATATCACATCTGTAGAGGTTTTACTTGCTTTAAAAAACCTCC
CACACCTCCCCCTGAACCTGAAACATAAAATGAATGCAATTGTTGTTGTTAACTTGTTTATTGCAGCTTA
TAATGGTTACAAATAAAGCAATAGCATCACAAATTTCACAAATAAAGCATTTTTTTCACTGCATTCTAGT
TGTGGTTTGTCCAAACTCATCAATGTATCTTATCATGTCTGGATCTGCCGGTCTCCCTATAGTGAGTCGT
ATTAATTTCGATAAGCCAGGTTAACCTGCATTAATGAATCGGCCAACGCGCGGGGAGAGGCGGTTTGCGT
ATTGGGCGCTCTTCCGCTTCCTCGCTCACTGACTCGCTGCGCTCGGTCGTTCGGCTGCGGCGAGCGGTAT
CAGCTCACTCAAAGGCGGTAATACGGTTATCCACAGAATCAGGGGATAACGCAGGAAAGAACATGTGAGC
AAAAGGCCAGCAAAAGGCCAGGAACCGTAAAAAGGCCGCGTTGCTGGCGTTTTTCCATAGGCTCCGCCCC
CCTGACGAGCATCACAAAAATCGACGCTCAAGTCAGAGGTGGCGAAACCCGACAGGACTATAAAGATACC
AGGCGTTTCCCCCTGGAAGCTCCCTCGTGCGCTCTCCTGTTCCGACCCTGCCGCTTACCGGATACCTGTC
CGCCTTTCTCCCTTCGGGAAGCGTGGCGCTTTCTCATAGCTCACGCTGTAGGTATCTCAGTTCGGTGTAG
GTCGTTCGCTCCAAGCTGGGCTGTGTGCACGAACCCCCCGTTCAGCCCGACCGCTGCGCCTTATCCGGTA
ACTATCGTCTTGAGTCCAACCCGGTAAGACACGACTTATCGCCACTGGCAGCAGCCACTGGTAACAGGAT
TAGCAGAGCGAGGTATGTAGGCGGTGCTACAGAGTTCTTGAAGTGGTGGCCTAACTACGGCTACACTAGA
AGAACAGTATTTGGTATCTGCGCTCTGCTGAAGCCAGTTACCTTCGGAAAAAGAGTTGGTAGCTCTTGAT
CCGGCAAACAAACCACCGCTGGTAGCGGTGGTTTTTTTGTTTGCAAGCAGCAGATTACGCGCAGAAAAAA
AGGATCTCAAGAAGATCCTTTGATCTTTTCTACGGGGTCTGACGCTCAGTGGAACGAAAACTCACGTTAA
GGGATTTTGGTCATGAGATTATCAAAAAGGATCTTCACCTAGATCCTTTTAAATTAAAAATGAAGTTTTA
AATCAATCTAAAGTATATATGAGTAAACTTGGTCTGACAGTTACCAATGCTTAATCAGTGAGGCACCTAT
CTCAGCGATCTGTCTATTTCGTTCATCCATAGTTGCCTGACTCCCCGTCGTGTAGATAACTACGATACGG
GAGGGCTTACCATCTGGCCCCAGTGCTGCAATGATACCGCGAGACCCACGCTCACCGGCTCCAGATTTAT
CAGCAATAAACCAGCCAGCCGGAAGGGCCGAGCGCAGAAGTGGTCCTGCAACTTTATCCGCCTCCATCCA
GTCTATTAATTGTTGCCGGGAAGCTAGAGTAAGTAGTTCGCCAGTTAATAGTTTGCGCAACGTTGTTGCC
ATTGCTACAGGCATCGTGGTGTCACGCTCGTCGTTTGGTATGGCTTCATTCAGCTCCGGTTCCCAACGAT
CAAGGCGAGTTACATGATCCCCCATGTTGTGCAAAAAAGCGGTTAGCTCCTTCGGTCCTCCGATCGTTGT
CAGAAGTAAGTTGGCCGCAGTGTTATCACTCATGGTTATGGCAGCACTGCATAATTCTCTTACTGTCATG
CCATCCGTAAGATGCTTTTCTGTGACTGGTGAGTACTCAACCAAGTCATTCTGAGAATAGTGTATGCGGC
GACCGAGTTGCTCTTGCCCGGCGTCAATACGGGATAATACCGCGCCACATAGCAGAACTTTAAAAGTGCT
CATCATTGGAAAACGTTCTTCGGGGCGAAAACTCTCAAGGATCTTACCGCTGTTGAGATCCAGTTCGATG
TAACCCACTCGTGCACCCAACTGATCTTCAGCATCTTTTACTTTCACCAGCGTTTCTGGGTGAGCAAAAA
CAGGAAGGCAAAATGCCGCAAAAAAGGGAATAAGGGCGACACGGAAATGTTGAATACTCATACTCTTCCT
TTTTCAATATTATTGAAGCATTTATCAGGGTTATTGTCTCATGAGCGGATACATATTTGAATGTATTTAG
AAAAATAAACAAATAGGGGTTCCGCGCACATTTCCCCGAAAAGTGCCACCTGACGTCTAAGAAACCATTA
TTATCATGACATTAACCTATAAAAATAGGCGTATCACGAGGCCCTTTCGTCTCGCGCGTTTCGGTGATGA
CGGTGAAAACCTCTGACACATGCAGCTCCCGGAGACGGTCACAGCTTGTCTGTAAGCGGATGCCGGGAGC
AGACAAGCCCGTCAGGGCGCGTCAGCGGGTGTTGGCGGGTGTCGGGGCTGGCTTAACTATGCGGCATCAG
AGCAGATTGTACTGAGAGTGCACCATATGGACATATTGTCGTTAGAACGCGGCTACAATTAATACATAAC
CT
