>Addgene plasmid #11108 | GAL4-mNFAT1(2-144) | addgene partial sequence | sequence record 135365 | Gal4-N-term 5'-GAGTAGTAACAAAGGTCAA-3'
TTCGACGTCCCGGAGCCGCAGCCCGACCCCGATGGCGGGGACGGCCCCGGCCACGAGCCCGGGGGCAGTC
CCCAAGACGAGCTGGACTTTTCCATCCTCTTCGATTATGACTATCTGAACCCTATCGAAGAAGAACCGAT
CGCACATAAGGCCATCAGCTCACCCTCCGGACTCGCATACCCGGATGATGTCCTGGACTATGGCCTCAAG
CCATGCAACCCCCTTGCCAGTCCCTCTGGCGAGCCCCCTGGCCGGTTCGGAGAGCCGGATAGTATAGGGT
TCCAGAACTTTCTGAGCCCGGTCAAGCCAGCAGGGGCTTCGGGCCCGAGCCCTCGGATCGAGATCACTCC
ATCCCACGAACTGATGCAGGCAGGGGGGGCCCTCCGTGGGAGAGACGCCGGCCTGTCCCCCGAGCAGCAG
GCCCTGGCCCTGTCTAGATAAGTAATGATCATAATCAGCCATATCACATCTGTAGAGGTTTTACTTGCTT
TAAAAAACCTCCCACACCTCCCCCTGAACCTGAAACATAAAATGAATGCAATTGTTGTTGTTAACTTGTT
TATTGCAGCTTATAATGGTTACAAATAAAGCAATAGCATCACAAATTTCACAAATAAAGCATTTTTTTCA
CTGCATTCTAGTTGTGGTTTGTCCAAACTCATCAATGTATCTTATCATGTCTGGATCTGCCGGTCTCCCT
ATAGTGAGTCGTATTAATTTCGATAAGCCAGGTTAACCTGCATTAATGAATCGGCCAACGCGCGGGGAGA
GGCGGTTTGCGTATTGGGCGCTCTTCCGCTTCCTCGCTCACTGACTCGCTGCGCTCGGTCGTTCGGCTGC
GGCGAGCGGTATCAGCTCACTCAAAGGCGGTAATACGGTTATCCACAGAATCAGGGGATAACGCA
